Addgene plasmid #120846: pLenti6.3/NS4A-2K-NS4B
Purpose: Lentiviral expression of ZIKV protein
Depositing lab: Jan Rehwinkel. Depositing organization: University of Oxford.
Backbone
  Vector backbone: pLenti6.3
  Backbone manufacturer: Invitrogen
  Backbone size w/o insert (bp): 7735
  Vector type: Lentiviral
Growth in bacteria
  Bacterial resistance: Ampicillin, 100 μg/mL
  Growth temperature: 37°C
  Growth strain: NEB Stable
  Copy number: High Copy
Gene/Insert
  Gene/Insert name: NS4A-2K-NS4B ZIKV
  Promoter: CMV
  Tag / fusion protein: V5 (C terminal on backbone)
  Cloning method: Gateway Cloning
Terms and licenses: Academic/Nonprofit Terms; Industry Terms: Not Available to Industry
How to cite: pLenti6.3/NS4A-2K-NS4B was a gift from Jan Rehwinkel (Addgene plasmid # 120846 ; http://n2t.net/addgene:120846 ; RRID:Addgene_120846)
