[The description below was written by a language model from this plasmid's Addgene catalogue record and pLannotate feature annotations shown in this document.]
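Description:
pLenti6.3/NS4A-2K-NS4B is a lentiviral expression plasmid built on the Invitrogen pLenti6.3 backbone for delivering a Zika virus (ZIKV) non-structural protein segment into mammalian cells. It is propagated in E. coli through a high-copy ColE1/pUC-type origin with ampicillin selection (AmpR), and it also carries an f1 origin and an SV40 origin. The HIV-1-derived transfer cassette has an RSV promoter fused to a truncated 5' LTR, so that genomic RNA is made without Tat. This is followed by the Ψ packaging signal with a gag fragment, the RRE for Rev-dependent nuclear export, the cPPT/CTS element, and a ΔU3 self-inactivating 3' LTR followed by an SV40 polyadenylation signal.

The payload is driven by the CMV immediate-early enhancer and promoter. Two short matches immediately downstream are annotated as PLtetO-1 fragments and probably reflect tet operator sequences, though the record does not describe the vector as tetracycline-regulated. The insert was introduced by Gateway recombination and lies between attB1 and attB2. It is a roughly 1.25 kb open reading frame matching part of the ZIKV polyprotein. The automated annotation text describes NS5, but this is generic polyprotein entry text, and the catalogue identifies the region as NS4A, the 2K peptide and NS4B. A backbone-encoded V5 epitope sits downstream of attB2 as a C-terminal tag for detection, and a WPRE enhances transcript expression. A separate SV40 promoter/EM7 cassette expresses blasticidin S deaminase, allowing blasticidin selection of transduced cells. The depositor and sequencing-verified records are the same length and have identical features, differing only in their start coordinate. The stated purpose is lentiviral expression of a ZIKV protein.
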