Features (pLannotate 1.2.2; 34 found; start..end, strand, type, name):
      3..229     +  promoter       RSV promoter: Rous sarcoma virus enhancer/promoter
    230..410     +  LTR            5' LTR (truncated): truncated 5' long terminal repeat (LTR) from HIV-1
    457..582     +  misc_feature   HIV-1 Ψ: packaging signal of human immunodeficiency virus type 1
    566..929     +  CDS            HIV-1 gag (fragment): gag protein from human immunodeficiency virus 1; gag
   1075..1308    +  misc_feature   RRE: The Rev response element (RRE) of HIV-1 allows for Rev-dependent mRNA export from the nucleus to the cytoplasm.
   1685..1785    +  CDS            Rev (fragment): human immunodeficiency virus 1 (HIV-1) Rev protein; rev; enhances nuclear export of unspliced and incompletely spliced viral mRNAs
   1804..1921    +  misc_feature   cPPT/CTS: central polypurine tract and central termination sequence of HIV-1
   1945..2246    +  enhancer       CMV enhancer: human cytomegalovirus immediate early enhancer
   2247..2450    +  promoter       CMV promoter: human cytomegalovirus (CMV) immediate early promoter
   2452..2471    +  promoter       PLtetO-1 promoter (fragment): modified phage lambda PL promoter with tet operator sites (Lutz and Bujard, 1997)
   2473..2492    +  promoter       PLtetO-1 promoter (fragment): modified phage lambda PL promoter with tet operator sites (Lutz and Bujard, 1997)
   2532..2556    +  protein_bind   attB1: mutant version of attB; recombination site for the Gateway® BP reaction BP Clonase™
   2547..3794    +  CDS            POLG_ZIKVF (fragment): Experimental evidence at protein level: Swiss-Prot protein existence level 1. [RNA-directed RNA polymerase NS5]: Replicates the viral (+) and (-) RNA genome, and performs the capping of genomes in the cytoplasm (PubMed:30951555). Methylates viral RNA cap at guanine N-7 and ribose 2'-O positions. Once sufficient NS5 is expressed, binds to the cap-proximal structure and inhibits further translation of the viral genome (By similarity). Besides its role in RNA genome replication, also prevents the establishment of a cellular antiviral state by blocking the interferon-alpha/beta (IFN-alpha/beta) si
   3802..3826    -  protein_bind   attB2: mutant version of attB; recombination site for the Gateway® BP reaction BP Clonase™
   3879..3920    +  CDS            V5 tag: epitope tag from simian virus 5
   3944..4532    +  misc_feature   WPRE: woodchuck hepatitis virus posttranscriptional regulatory element
   4547..4863    +  promoter       SV40 promoter: SV40 enhancer and early promoter
   4911..4958    +  promoter       EM7 promoter: synthetic bacterial promoter&nbsp
   4977..5375    +  CDS            BSD: blasticidin S deaminase; Aspergillus terreus BSD; confers resistance to blasticidin
   5392..5460    +  CDS            nef (fragment): NEF_HV1Z2 - Experimental evidence at protein level: Swiss-Prot protein existence level 1. Extracellular Nef protein targets CD4(+) T-lymphocytes for apoptosis by interacting with CXCR4 surface receptors. From Human immunodeficiency virus type 1 group M subtype D (isolate Z2/CDC-Z34) (HIV-1).
   5462..5695    +  LTR            3' LTR (ΔU3): self-inactivating 3' long terminal repeat (LTR) from HIV-1
   5767..5888    +  polyA_signal   SV40 poly(A) signal: SV40 polyadenylation signal
   5928..6063    +  rep_origin     SV40 ori: SV40 origin of replication
   6084..6102    -  promoter       T7 promoter: promoter for bacteriophage T7 RNA polymerase
   6110..6265    +  CDS            lacZα (fragment): LacZα fragment of β-galactosidase; lacZ fragment
   6270..6698    +  rep_origin     f1 ori (sequence partly withheld): f1 bacteriophage origin of replication; arrow indicates direction of (+) strand synthesis
   6751..6855    +  promoter       AmpR promoter: bla
   6856..7716    +  CDS            AmpR: β-lactamase; bla; confers resistance to ampicillin, carbenicillin, and related antibiotics
   7887..8475    +  rep_origin     ori: high-copy-number ColE1/pMB1/pBR322/pUC origin of replication
   8658..8750    +  CDS            lacI (fragment): lac repressor; lacI; The lac repressor binds to the lac operator to inhibit transcription in E. coli. This inhibition can be relieved by adding lactose or isopropyl-β-D-thiogalactopyranoside (IPTG).
   8763..8784    +  protein_bind   CAP binding site: CAP binding activates transcription in the presence of cAMP. E. coli catabolite activator protein
   8799..8829    +  promoter       lac promoter: promoter for the E. coli lac operon
   8837..8853    +  protein_bind   lac operator: The lac repressor binds to the lac operator to inhibit transcription in E. coli. This inhibition can be relieved by adding lactose or isopropyl-β-D-thiogalactopyranoside (IPTG). lac repressor encoded by lacI
   8898..8916    +  promoter       T3 promoter: promoter for bacteriophage T3 RNA polymerase
>Addgene plasmid #120846 | pLenti6.3/NS4A-2K-NS4B | depositor full sequence | sequence record 229584 | pLenti6.3/NS4A-2K-NS4B sequence 8941 bps
AATGTAGTCTTATGCAATACTCTTGTAGTCTTGCAACATGGTAACGATGAGTTAGCAACATGCCTTACAA
GGAGAGAAAAAGCACCGTGCATGCCGATTGGTGGAAGTAAGGTGGTACGATCGTGCCTTATTAGGAAGGC
AACAGACGGGTCTGACATGGATTGGACGAACCACTGAATTGCCGCATTGCAGAGATATTGTATTTAAGTG
CCTAGCTCGATACATAAACGGGTCTCTCTGGTTAGACCAGATCTGAGCCTGGGAGCTCTCTGGCTAACTA
GGGAACCCACTGCTTAAGCCTCAATAAAGCTTGCCTTGAGTGCTTCAAGTAGTGTGTGCCCGTCTGTTGT
GTGACTCTGGTAACTAGAGATCCCTCAGACCCTTTTAGTCAGTGTGGAAAATCTCTAGCAGTGGCGCCCG
AACAGGGACTTGAAAGCGAAAGGGAAACCAGAGGAGCTCTCTCGACGCAGGACTCGGCTTGCTGAAGCGC
GCACGGCAAGAGGCGAGGGGCGGCGACTGGTGAGTACGCCAAAAATTTTGACTAGCGGAGGCTAGAAGGA
GAGAGATGGGTGCGAGAGCGTCAGTATTAAGCGGGGGAGAATTAGATCGCGATGGGAAAAAATTCGGTTA
AGGCCAGGGGGAAAGAAAAAATATAAATTAAAACATATAGTATGGGCAAGCAGGGAGCTAGAACGATTCG
CAGTTAATCCTGGCCTGTTAGAAACATCAGAAGGCTGTAGACAAATACTGGGACAGCTACAACCATCCCT
TCAGACAGGATCAGAAGAACTTAGATCATTATATAATACAGTAGCAACCCTCTATTGTGTGCATCAAAGG
ATAGAGATAAAAGACACCAAGGAAGCTTTAGACAAGATAGAGGAAGAGCAAAACAAAAGTAAGACCACCG
CACAGCAAGCGGCCGCTGATCTTCAGACCTGGAGGAGGAGATATGAGGGACAATTGGAGAAGTGAATTAT
ATAAATATAAAGTAGTAAAAATTGAACCATTAGGAGTAGCACCCACCAAGGCAAAGAGAAGAGTGGTGCA
GAGAGAAAAAAGAGCAGTGGGAATAGGAGCTTTGTTCCTTGGGTTCTTGGGAGCAGCAGGAAGCACTATG
GGCGCAGCGTCAATGACGCTGACGGTACAGGCCAGACAATTATTGTCTGGTATAGTGCAGCAGCAGAACA
ATTTGCTGAGGGCTATTGAGGCGCAACAGCATCTGTTGCAACTCACAGTCTGGGGCATCAAGCAGCTCCA
GGCAAGAATCCTGGCTGTGGAAAGATACCTAAAGGATCAACAGCTCCTGGGGATTTGGGGTTGCTCTGGA
AAACTCATTTGCACCACTGCTGTGCCTTGGAATGCTAGTTGGAGTAATAAATCTCTGGAACAGATTTGGA
ATCACACGACCTGGATGGAGTGGGACAGAGAAATTAACAATTACACAAGCTTAATACACTCCTTAATTGA
AGAATCGCAAAACCAGCAAGAAAAGAATGAACAAGAATTATTGGAATTAGATAAATGGGCAAGTTTGTGG
AATTGGTTTAACATAACAAATTGGCTGTGGTATATAAAATTATTCATAATGATAGTAGGAGGCTTGGTAG
GTTTAAGAATAGTTTTTGCTGTACTTTCTATAGTGAATAGAGTTAGGCAGGGATATTCACCATTATCGTT
TCAGACCCACCTCCCAACCCCGAGGGGACCCGACAGGCCCGAAGGAATAGAAGAAGAAGGTGGAGAGAGA
GACAGAGACAGATCCATTCGATTAGTGAACGGATCTCGACGGTATCGGTTAACTTTTAAAAGAAAAGGGG
GGATTGGGGGGTACAGTGCAGGGGAAAGAATAGTAGACATAATAGCAACAGACATACAAACTAAAGAATT
ACAAAAACAAATTACAAAAATTCAAAATTTTATCGATAAGCTTGGGAGTTCCGCTTACATAACTTACGGT
AAATGGCCCGCCTGGCTGACCGCCCAACGACCCCCGCCCATTGACGTCAATAATGACGTATGTTCCCATA
GTAACGCCAATAGGGACTTTCCATTGACGTCAATGGGTGGAGTATTTACGGTAAACTGCCCACTTGGCAG
TACATCAAGTGTATCATATGCCAAGTACGCCCCCTATTGACGTCAATGACGGTAAATGGCCCGCCTGGCA
TTATGCCCAGTACATGACCTTATGGGACTTTCCTACTTGGCAGTACATCTACGTATTAGTCATCGCTATT
ACCATGGTGATGCGGTTTTGGCAGTACATCAATGGGCGTGGATAGCGGTTTGACTCACGGGGATTTCCAA
GTCTCCACCCCATTGACGTCAATGGGAGTTTGTTTTGGCACCAAAATCAACGGGACTTTCCAAAATGTCG
TAACAACTCCGCCCCATTGACGCAAATGGGCGGTAGGCGTGTACGGTGGGAGGTCTATATAAGCAGAGCT
CTCCCTATCAGTGATAGAGATCTCCCTATCAGTGATAGAGATCGTCGACTAGTCCAGTGTGGTGGAATTC
TGCAGATATCAACAAGTTTGTACAAAAAAGCAGGCTCCGAATTCGCCCTTAGGAGGACAGCTATGGGAGC
GGCTTTTGGAGTGATGGAAGCCCTGGGAACACTGCCAGGACACATGACAGAGAGATTCCAGGAAGCCATT
GACAACCTCGCTGTGCTCATGCGGGCAGAGACTGGAAGCAGGCCTTACAAAGCCGCGGCGGCCCAATTGC
CGGAGACCCTAGAGACCATTATGCTTTTGGGGTTGCTGGGAACAGTCTCGCTGGGAATCTTTTTCGTCTT
GATGAGGAACAAGGGCATAGGGAAGATGGGCTTTGGAATGGTGACTCTTGGGGCCAGCGCATGGCTCATG
TGGCTCTCGGAAATTGAGCCAGCCAGAATTGCATGTGTCCTCATTGTTGTGTTCCTATTGCTGGTGGTGC
TCATACCTGAGCCAGAAAAGCAAAGATCTCCCCAGGACAACCAAATGGCAATCATCATCATGGTAGCAGT
AGGTCTTCTGGGCTTGATTACCGCCAATGAACTCGGATGGTTGGAGAGAACAAAGAGTGACCTAAGCCAT
CTAATGGGAAGGAGAGAGGAGGGAGCAACCATAGGATTCTCAATGGACATTGACCTGCGGCCAGCCTCAG
CTTGGGCCATCTATGCTGCCTTGACAACTTTCATTACCCCAGCCGTCCAACATGCAGTGACCACTTCATA
CAACAACTACTCCTTAATGGCGATGGCCACGCAAGCTGGAGTGTTGTTTGGTATGGGCAAAGGGATGCCA
TTCTACGCATGGGACTTTGGAGTCCCGCTGCTAATGATAGGTTGCTACTCACAATTAACACCCCTGACCC
TAATAGTGGCCATCATTTTGCTCGTGGCGCACTACATGTACTTGATCCCAGGGCTGCAGGCAGCAGCTGC
GCGTGCTGCCCAGAAGAGAACGGCAGCTGGCATCATGAAGAACCCTGTTGTGGATGGAATAGTGGTGACT
GACATTGACACAATGACAATTGACCCCCAAGTGGAGAAAAAGATGGGACAGGTGCTACTCATAGCAGTAG
CAGTCTCCAGCGCCATACTGTCGCGGACCGCCTGGGGGTGGGGGGAGGCTGGGGCCCTGATCACAGCCGC
AACTTCCACTTTGTGGGAAGGCTCTCCGAACAAGTACTGGAACTCCTCTACAGCCACTTCACTGTGTAAC
ATTTTTAGGGGAAGTTACTTGGCTGGAGCTTCTCTAATCTACATAGTAACAAGAAACGCTGGCTTGGTCA
AGAGACGTAAGGGCGAATTCGACCCAGCTTTCTTGTACAAAGTGGTTGATATCCAGCACAGTGGCGGCCG
CTCGAGTCTAGAGGGGCCGCGGTTCGAAGGTAAGCCTATCCCTAACCCTCTCCTCGGTCTCGATTCTACG
CGTACCGGTTAGTAATGATCGACAATCAACCTCTGGATTACAAAATTTGTGAAAGATTGACTGGTATTCT
TAACTATGTTGCTCCTTTTACGCTATGTGGATACGCTGCTTTAATGCCTTTGTATCATGCTATTGCTTCC
CGTATGGCTTTCATTTTCTCCTCCTTGTATAAATCCTGGTTGCTGTCTCTTTATGAGGAGTTGTGGCCCG
TTGTCAGGCAACGTGGCGTGGTGTGCACTGTGTTTGCTGACGCAACCCCCACTGGTTGGGGCATTGCCAC
CACCTGTCAGCTCCTTTCCGGGACTTTCGCTTTCCCCCTCCCTATTGCCACGGCGGAACTCATCGCCGCC
TGCCTTGCCCGCTGCTGGACAGGGGCTCGGCTGTTGGGCACTGACAATTCCGTGGTGTTGTCGGGGAAGC
TGACGTCCTTTCCATGGCTGCTCGCCTGTGTTGCCACCTGGATTCTGCGCGGGACGTCCTTCTGCTACGT
CCCTTCGGCCCTCAATCCAGCGGACCTTCCTTCCCGCGGCCTGCTGCCGGCTCTGCGGCCTCTTCCGCGT
CTTCGCCTTCGCCCTCAGACGAGTCGGATCTCCCTTTGGGCCGCCTCCCCGCCTGGCGATGGTACCGGTG
TGGAAAGTCCCCAGGCTCCCCAGCAGGCAGAAGTATGCAAAGCATGCATCTCAATTAGTCAGCAACCAGG
TGTGGAAAGTCCCCAGGCTCCCCAGCAGGCAGAAGTATGCAAAGCATGCATCTCAATTAGTCAGCAACCA
TAGTCCCGCCCCTAACTCCGCCCATCCCGCCCCTAACTCCGCCCAGTTCCGCCCATTCTCCGCCCCATGG
CTGACTAATTTTTTTTATTTATGCAGAGGCCGAGGCCGCCTCTGCCTCTGAGCTATTCCAGAAGTAGTGA
GGAGGCTTTTTTGGAGGCCTAGGCTTTTGCAAAAAGCTCCCGGGAGCTTGTATATCCATTTTCGGATCTG
ATCAGCACGTGTTGACAATTAATCATCGGCATAGTATATCGGCATAGTATAATACGACAAGGTGAGGAAC
TAAACCATGGCCAAGCCTTTGTCTCAAGAAGAATCCACCCTCATTGAAAGAGCAACGGCTACAATCAACA
GCATCCCCATCTCTGAAGACTACAGCGTCGCCAGCGCAGCTCTCTCTAGCGACGGCCGCATCTTCACTGG
TGTCAATGTATATCATTTTACTGGGGGACCTTGTGCAGAACTCGTGGTGCTGGGCACTGCTGCTGCTGCG
GCAGCTGGCAACCTGACTTGTATCGTCGCGATCGGAAATGAGAACAGGGGCATCTTGAGCCCCTGCGGAC
GGTGCCGACAGGTGCTTCTCGATCTGCATCCTGGGATCAAAGCCATAGTGAAGGACAGTGATGGACAGCC
GACGGCAGTTGGGATTCGTGAATTGCTGCCCTCTGGTTATGTGTGGGAGGGCTAAGCACAATTCGAGCTC
GGTACCTTTAAGACCAATGACTTACAAGGCAGCTGTAGATCTTAGCCACTTTTTAAAAGAAAAGGGGGGA
CTGGAAGGGCTAATTCACTCCCAACGAAGACAAGATCTGCTTTTTGCTTGTACTGGGTCTCTCTGGTTAG
ACCAGATCTGAGCCTGGGAGCTCTCTGGCTAACTAGGGAACCCACTGCTTAAGCCTCAATAAAGCTTGCC
TTGAGTGCTTCAAGTAGTGTGTGCCCGTCTGTTGTGTGACTCTGGTAACTAGAGATCCCTCAGACCCTTT
TAGTCAGTGTGGAAAATCTCTAGCAGTAGTAGTTCATGTCATCTTATTATTCAGTATTTATAACTTGCAA
AGAAATGAATATCAGAGAGTGAGAGGAACTTGTTTATTGCAGCTTATAATGGTTACAAATAAAGCAATAG
CATCACAAATTTCACAAATAAAGCATTTTTTTCACTGCATTCTAGTTGTGGTTTGTCCAAACTCATCAAT
GTATCTTATCATGTCTGGCTCTAGCTATCCCGCCCCTAACTCCGCCCATCCCGCCCCTAACTCCGCCCAG
TTCCGCCCATTCTCCGCCCCATGGCTGACTAATTTTTTTTATTTATGCAGAGGCCGAGGCCGCCTCGGCC
TCTGAGCTATTCCAGAAGTAGTGAGGAGGCTTTTTTGGAGGCCTAGGGACGTACCCAATTCGCCCTATAG
TGAGTCGTATTACGCGCGCTCACTGGCCGTCGTTTTACAACGTCGTGACTGGGAAAACCCTGGCGTTACC
CAACTTAATCGCCTTGCAGCACATCCCCCTTTCGCCAGCTGGCGTAATAGCGAAGAGGCCCGCACCGATC
GCCCTTCCCAACAGTTGCGCAGCCTGAATGGCGAATGGG
[124 nt withheld, positions 6270-6393]
C
[91 nt withheld, positions 6395-6485]
A
[49 nt withheld, positions 6487-6535]
CCTTTGACGTTGGAGTCCACGTTCTTT
[37 nt withheld, positions 6563-6599]
ACCCTATCTCGGTCTATTCTTTTGATTTATAAGGGATTTTGCCGATTTCGGCCTATTGGTTAAAAAATGA
GCTGATTTAACAAAAATTTAACGCGAATTTTAACAAAATATTAACGCTTACAATTTAGGTGGCACTTTTC
GGGGAAATGTGCGCGGAACCCCTATTTGTTTATTTTTCTAAATACATTCAAATATGTATCCGCTCATGAG
ACAATAACCCTGATAAATGCTTCAATAATATTGAAAAAGGAAGAGTATGAGTATTCAACATTTCCGTGTC
GCCCTTATTCCCTTTTTTGCGGCATTTTGCCTTCCTGTTTTTGCTCACCCAGAAACGCTGGTGAAAGTAA
AAGATGCTGAAGATCAGTTGGGTGCACGAGTGGGTTACATCGAACTGGATCTCAACAGCGGTAAGATCCT
TGAGAGTTTTCGCCCCGAAGAACGTTTTCCAATGATGAGCACTTTTAAAGTTCTGCTATGTGGCGCGGTA
TTATCCCGTATTGACGCCGGGCAAGAGCAACTCGGTCGCCGCATACACTATTCTCAGAATGACTTGGTTG
AGTACTCACCAGTCACAGAAAAGCATCTTACGGATGGCATGACAGTAAGAGAATTATGCAGTGCTGCCAT
AACCATGAGTGATAACACTGCGGCCAACTTACTTCTGACAACGATCGGAGGACCGAAGGAGCTAACCGCT
TTTTTGCACAACATGGGGGATCATGTAACTCGCCTTGATCGTTGGGAACCGGAGCTGAATGAAGCCATAC
CAAACGACGAGCGTGACACCACGATGCCTGTAGCAATGGCAACAACGTTGCGCAAACTATTAACTGGCGA
ACTACTTACTCTAGCTTCCCGGCAACAATTAATAGACTGGATGGAGGCGGATAAAGTTGCAGGACCACTT
CTGCGCTCGGCCCTTCCGGCTGGCTGGTTTATTGCTGATAAATCTGGAGCCGGTGAGCGTGGGTCTCGCG
GTATCATTGCAGCACTGGGGCCAGATGGTAAGCCCTCCCGTATCGTAGTTATCTACACGACGGGGAGTCA
GGCAACTATGGATGAACGAAATAGACAGATCGCTGAGATAGGTGCCTCACTGATTAAGCATTGGTAACTG
TCAGACCAAGTTTACTCATATATACTTTAGATTGATTTAAAACTTCATTTTTAATTTAAAAGGATCTAGG
TGAAGATCCTTTTTGATAATCTCATGACCAAAATCCCTTAACGTGAGTTTTCGTTCCACTGAGCGTCAGA
CCCCGTAGAAAAGATCAAAGGATCTTCTTGAGATCCTTTTTTTCTGCGCGTAATCTGCTGCTTGCAAACA
AAAAAACCACCGCTACCAGCGGTGGTTTGTTTGCCGGATCAAGAGCTACCAACTCTTTTTCCGAAGGTAA
CTGGCTTCAGCAGAGCGCAGATACCAAATACTGTTCTTCTAGTGTAGCCGTAGTTAGGCCACCACTTCAA
GAACTCTGTAGCACCGCCTACATACCTCGCTCTGCTAATCCTGTTACCAGTGGCTGCTGCCAGTGGCGAT
AAGTCGTGTCTTACCGGGTTGGACTCAAGACGATAGTTACCGGATAAGGCGCAGCGGTCGGGCTGAACGG
GGGGTTCGTGCACACAGCCCAGCTTGGAGCGAACGACCTACACCGAACTGAGATACCTACAGCGTGAGCT
ATGAGAAAGCGCCACGCTTCCCGAAGGGAGAAAGGCGGACAGGTATCCGGTAAGCGGCAGGGTCGGAACA
GGAGAGCGCACGAGGGAGCTTCCAGGGGGAAACGCCTGGTATCTTTATAGTCCTGTCGGGTTTCGCCACC
TCTGACTTGAGCGTCGATTTTTGTGATGCTCGTCAGGGGGGCGGAGCCTATGGAAAAACGCCAGCAACGC
GGCCTTTTTACGGTTCCTGGCCTTTTGCTGGCCTTTTGCTCACATGTTCTTTCCTGCGTTATCCCCTGAT
TCTGTGGATAACCGTATTACCGCCTTTGAGTGAGCTGATACCGCTCGCCGCAGCCGAACGACCGAGCGCA
GCGAGTCAGTGAGCGAGGAAGCGGAAGAGCGCCCAATACGCAAACCGCCTCTCCCCGCGCGTTGGCCGAT
TCATTAATGCAGCTGGCACGACAGGTTTCCCGACTGGAAAGCGGGCAGTGAGCGCAACGCAATTAATGTG
AGTTAGCTCACTCATTAGGCACCCCAGGCTTTACACTTTATGCTTCCGGCTCGTATGTTGTGTGGAATTG
TGAGCGGATAACAATTTCACACAGGAAACAGCTATGACCATGATTACGCCAAGCGCGCAATTAACCCTCA
CTAAAGGGAACAAAAGCTGGAGCTGCAAGCTT
