Features (pLannotate 1.2.2; 34 found; start..end, strand, type, name):
      1..181     +  LTR            5' LTR (truncated): truncated 5' long terminal repeat (LTR) from HIV-1
    228..353     +  misc_feature   HIV-1 Ψ: packaging signal of human immunodeficiency virus type 1
    337..700     +  CDS            HIV-1 gag (fragment): gag protein from human immunodeficiency virus 1; gag
    846..1079    +  misc_feature   RRE: The Rev response element (RRE) of HIV-1 allows for Rev-dependent mRNA export from the nucleus to the cytoplasm.
   1456..1556    +  CDS            Rev (fragment): human immunodeficiency virus 1 (HIV-1) Rev protein; rev; enhances nuclear export of unspliced and incompletely spliced viral mRNAs
   1575..1692    +  misc_feature   cPPT/CTS: central polypurine tract and central termination sequence of HIV-1
   1716..2017    +  enhancer       CMV enhancer: human cytomegalovirus immediate early enhancer
   2018..2221    +  promoter       CMV promoter: human cytomegalovirus (CMV) immediate early promoter
   2223..2242    +  promoter       PLtetO-1 promoter (fragment): modified phage lambda PL promoter with tet operator sites (Lutz and Bujard, 1997)
   2244..2263    +  promoter       PLtetO-1 promoter (fragment): modified phage lambda PL promoter with tet operator sites (Lutz and Bujard, 1997)
   2303..2327    +  protein_bind   attB1: mutant version of attB; recombination site for the Gateway® BP reaction BP Clonase™
   2318..3565    +  CDS            POLG_ZIKVF (fragment): Experimental evidence at protein level: Swiss-Prot protein existence level 1. [RNA-directed RNA polymerase NS5]: Replicates the viral (+) and (-) RNA genome, and performs the capping of genomes in the cytoplasm (PubMed:30951555). Methylates viral RNA cap at guanine N-7 and ribose 2'-O positions. Once sufficient NS5 is expressed, binds to the cap-proximal structure and inhibits further translation of the viral genome (By similarity). Besides its role in RNA genome replication, also prevents the establishment of a cellular antiviral state by blocking the interferon-alpha/beta (IFN-alpha/beta) si
   3573..3597    -  protein_bind   attB2: mutant version of attB; recombination site for the Gateway® BP reaction BP Clonase™
   3650..3691    +  CDS            V5 tag: epitope tag from simian virus 5
   3715..4303    +  misc_feature   WPRE: woodchuck hepatitis virus posttranscriptional regulatory element
   4318..4634    +  promoter       SV40 promoter: SV40 enhancer and early promoter
   4682..4729    +  promoter       EM7 promoter: synthetic bacterial promoter&nbsp
   4748..5146    +  CDS            BSD: blasticidin S deaminase; Aspergillus terreus BSD; confers resistance to blasticidin
   5163..5231    +  CDS            nef (fragment): NEF_HV1Z2 - Experimental evidence at protein level: Swiss-Prot protein existence level 1. Extracellular Nef protein targets CD4(+) T-lymphocytes for apoptosis by interacting with CXCR4 surface receptors. From Human immunodeficiency virus type 1 group M subtype D (isolate Z2/CDC-Z34) (HIV-1).
   5233..5466    +  LTR            3' LTR (ΔU3): self-inactivating 3' long terminal repeat (LTR) from HIV-1
   5538..5659    +  polyA_signal   SV40 poly(A) signal: SV40 polyadenylation signal
   5699..5834    +  rep_origin     SV40 ori: SV40 origin of replication
   5855..5873    -  promoter       T7 promoter: promoter for bacteriophage T7 RNA polymerase
   5881..6036    +  CDS            lacZα (fragment): LacZα fragment of β-galactosidase; lacZ fragment
   6041..6469    +  rep_origin     f1 ori (sequence partly withheld): f1 bacteriophage origin of replication; arrow indicates direction of (+) strand synthesis
   6522..6626    +  promoter       AmpR promoter: bla
   6627..7487    +  CDS            AmpR: β-lactamase; bla; confers resistance to ampicillin, carbenicillin, and related antibiotics
   7658..8246    +  rep_origin     ori: high-copy-number ColE1/pMB1/pBR322/pUC origin of replication
   8429..8521    +  CDS            lacI (fragment): lac repressor; lacI; The lac repressor binds to the lac operator to inhibit transcription in E. coli. This inhibition can be relieved by adding lactose or isopropyl-β-D-thiogalactopyranoside (IPTG).
   8534..8555    +  protein_bind   CAP binding site: CAP binding activates transcription in the presence of cAMP. E. coli catabolite activator protein
   8570..8600    +  promoter       lac promoter: promoter for the E. coli lac operon
   8608..8624    +  protein_bind   lac operator: The lac repressor binds to the lac operator to inhibit transcription in E. coli. This inhibition can be relieved by adding lactose or isopropyl-β-D-thiogalactopyranoside (IPTG). lac repressor encoded by lacI
   8669..8687    +  promoter       T3 promoter: promoter for bacteriophage T3 RNA polymerase
   8715..8941    +  promoter       RSV promoter: Rous sarcoma virus enhancer/promoter
>Addgene plasmid #120846 | pLenti6.3/NS4A-2K-NS4B | addgene full sequence | sequence record 234640 | Addgene NGS Result
GGGTCTCTCTGGTTAGACCAGATCTGAGCCTGGGAGCTCTCTGGCTAACTAGGGAACCCACTGCTTAAGC
CTCAATAAAGCTTGCCTTGAGTGCTTCAAGTAGTGTGTGCCCGTCTGTTGTGTGACTCTGGTAACTAGAG
ATCCCTCAGACCCTTTTAGTCAGTGTGGAAAATCTCTAGCAGTGGCGCCCGAACAGGGACTTGAAAGCGA
AAGGGAAACCAGAGGAGCTCTCTCGACGCAGGACTCGGCTTGCTGAAGCGCGCACGGCAAGAGGCGAGGG
GCGGCGACTGGTGAGTACGCCAAAAATTTTGACTAGCGGAGGCTAGAAGGAGAGAGATGGGTGCGAGAGC
GTCAGTATTAAGCGGGGGAGAATTAGATCGCGATGGGAAAAAATTCGGTTAAGGCCAGGGGGAAAGAAAA
AATATAAATTAAAACATATAGTATGGGCAAGCAGGGAGCTAGAACGATTCGCAGTTAATCCTGGCCTGTT
AGAAACATCAGAAGGCTGTAGACAAATACTGGGACAGCTACAACCATCCCTTCAGACAGGATCAGAAGAA
CTTAGATCATTATATAATACAGTAGCAACCCTCTATTGTGTGCATCAAAGGATAGAGATAAAAGACACCA
AGGAAGCTTTAGACAAGATAGAGGAAGAGCAAAACAAAAGTAAGACCACCGCACAGCAAGCGGCCGCTGA
TCTTCAGACCTGGAGGAGGAGATATGAGGGACAATTGGAGAAGTGAATTATATAAATATAAAGTAGTAAA
AATTGAACCATTAGGAGTAGCACCCACCAAGGCAAAGAGAAGAGTGGTGCAGAGAGAAAAAAGAGCAGTG
GGAATAGGAGCTTTGTTCCTTGGGTTCTTGGGAGCAGCAGGAAGCACTATGGGCGCAGCGTCAATGACGC
TGACGGTACAGGCCAGACAATTATTGTCTGGTATAGTGCAGCAGCAGAACAATTTGCTGAGGGCTATTGA
GGCGCAACAGCATCTGTTGCAACTCACAGTCTGGGGCATCAAGCAGCTCCAGGCAAGAATCCTGGCTGTG
GAAAGATACCTAAAGGATCAACAGCTCCTGGGGATTTGGGGTTGCTCTGGAAAACTCATTTGCACCACTG
CTGTGCCTTGGAATGCTAGTTGGAGTAATAAATCTCTGGAACAGATTTGGAATCACACGACCTGGATGGA
GTGGGACAGAGAAATTAACAATTACACAAGCTTAATACACTCCTTAATTGAAGAATCGCAAAACCAGCAA
GAAAAGAATGAACAAGAATTATTGGAATTAGATAAATGGGCAAGTTTGTGGAATTGGTTTAACATAACAA
ATTGGCTGTGGTATATAAAATTATTCATAATGATAGTAGGAGGCTTGGTAGGTTTAAGAATAGTTTTTGC
TGTACTTTCTATAGTGAATAGAGTTAGGCAGGGATATTCACCATTATCGTTTCAGACCCACCTCCCAACC
CCGAGGGGACCCGACAGGCCCGAAGGAATAGAAGAAGAAGGTGGAGAGAGAGACAGAGACAGATCCATTC
GATTAGTGAACGGATCTCGACGGTATCGGTTAACTTTTAAAAGAAAAGGGGGGATTGGGGGGTACAGTGC
AGGGGAAAGAATAGTAGACATAATAGCAACAGACATACAAACTAAAGAATTACAAAAACAAATTACAAAA
ATTCAAAATTTTATCGATAAGCTTGGGAGTTCCGCTTACATAACTTACGGTAAATGGCCCGCCTGGCTGA
CCGCCCAACGACCCCCGCCCATTGACGTCAATAATGACGTATGTTCCCATAGTAACGCCAATAGGGACTT
TCCATTGACGTCAATGGGTGGAGTATTTACGGTAAACTGCCCACTTGGCAGTACATCAAGTGTATCATAT
GCCAAGTACGCCCCCTATTGACGTCAATGACGGTAAATGGCCCGCCTGGCATTATGCCCAGTACATGACC
TTATGGGACTTTCCTACTTGGCAGTACATCTACGTATTAGTCATCGCTATTACCATGGTGATGCGGTTTT
GGCAGTACATCAATGGGCGTGGATAGCGGTTTGACTCACGGGGATTTCCAAGTCTCCACCCCATTGACGT
CAATGGGAGTTTGTTTTGGCACCAAAATCAACGGGACTTTCCAAAATGTCGTAACAACTCCGCCCCATTG
ACGCAAATGGGCGGTAGGCGTGTACGGTGGGAGGTCTATATAAGCAGAGCTCTCCCTATCAGTGATAGAG
ATCTCCCTATCAGTGATAGAGATCGTCGACTAGTCCAGTGTGGTGGAATTCTGCAGATATCAACAAGTTT
GTACAAAAAAGCAGGCTCCGAATTCGCCCTTAGGAGGACAGCTATGGGAGCGGCTTTTGGAGTGATGGAA
GCCCTGGGAACACTGCCAGGACACATGACAGAGAGATTCCAGGAAGCCATTGACAACCTCGCTGTGCTCA
TGCGGGCAGAGACTGGAAGCAGGCCTTACAAAGCCGCGGCGGCCCAATTGCCGGAGACCCTAGAGACCAT
TATGCTTTTGGGGTTGCTGGGAACAGTCTCGCTGGGAATCTTTTTCGTCTTGATGAGGAACAAGGGCATA
GGGAAGATGGGCTTTGGAATGGTGACTCTTGGGGCCAGCGCATGGCTCATGTGGCTCTCGGAAATTGAGC
CAGCCAGAATTGCATGTGTCCTCATTGTTGTGTTCCTATTGCTGGTGGTGCTCATACCTGAGCCAGAAAA
GCAAAGATCTCCCCAGGACAACCAAATGGCAATCATCATCATGGTAGCAGTAGGTCTTCTGGGCTTGATT
ACCGCCAATGAACTCGGATGGTTGGAGAGAACAAAGAGTGACCTAAGCCATCTAATGGGAAGGAGAGAGG
AGGGAGCAACCATAGGATTCTCAATGGACATTGACCTGCGGCCAGCCTCAGCTTGGGCCATCTATGCTGC
CTTGACAACTTTCATTACCCCAGCCGTCCAACATGCAGTGACCACTTCATACAACAACTACTCCTTAATG
GCGATGGCCACGCAAGCTGGAGTGTTGTTTGGTATGGGCAAAGGGATGCCATTCTACGCATGGGACTTTG
GAGTCCCGCTGCTAATGATAGGTTGCTACTCACAATTAACACCCCTGACCCTAATAGTGGCCATCATTTT
GCTCGTGGCGCACTACATGTACTTGATCCCAGGGCTGCAGGCAGCAGCTGCGCGTGCTGCCCAGAAGAGA
ACGGCAGCTGGCATCATGAAGAACCCTGTTGTGGATGGAATAGTGGTGACTGACATTGACACAATGACAA
TTGACCCCCAAGTGGAGAAAAAGATGGGACAGGTGCTACTCATAGCAGTAGCAGTCTCCAGCGCCATACT
GTCGCGGACCGCCTGGGGGTGGGGGGAGGCTGGGGCCCTGATCACAGCCGCAACTTCCACTTTGTGGGAA
GGCTCTCCGAACAAGTACTGGAACTCCTCTACAGCCACTTCACTGTGTAACATTTTTAGGGGAAGTTACT
TGGCTGGAGCTTCTCTAATCTACATAGTAACAAGAAACGCTGGCTTGGTCAAGAGACGTAAGGGCGAATT
CGACCCAGCTTTCTTGTACAAAGTGGTTGATATCCAGCACAGTGGCGGCCGCTCGAGTCTAGAGGGCCCG
CGGTTCGAAGGTAAGCCTATCCCTAACCCTCTCCTCGGTCTCGATTCTACGCGTACCGGTTAGTAATGAT
CGACAATCAACCTCTGGATTACAAAATTTGTGAAAGATTGACTGGTATTCTTAACTATGTTGCTCCTTTT
ACGCTATGTGGATACGCTGCTTTAATGCCTTTGTATCATGCTATTGCTTCCCGTATGGCTTTCATTTTCT
CCTCCTTGTATAAATCCTGGTTGCTGTCTCTTTATGAGGAGTTGTGGCCCGTTGTCAGGCAACGTGGCGT
GGTGTGCACTGTGTTTGCTGACGCAACCCCCACTGGTTGGGGCATTGCCACCACCTGTCAGCTCCTTTCC
GGGACTTTCGCTTTCCCCCTCCCTATTGCCACGGCGGAACTCATCGCCGCCTGCCTTGCCCGCTGCTGGA
CAGGGGCTCGGCTGTTGGGCACTGACAATTCCGTGGTGTTGTCGGGGAAGCTGACGTCCTTTCCATGGCT
GCTCGCCTGTGTTGCCACCTGGATTCTGCGCGGGACGTCCTTCTGCTACGTCCCTTCGGCCCTCAATCCA
GCGGACCTTCCTTCCCGCGGCCTGCTGCCGGCTCTGCGGCCTCTTCCGCGTCTTCGCCTTCGCCCTCAGA
CGAGTCGGATCTCCCTTTGGGCCGCCTCCCCGCCTGGCGATGGTACCGGTGTGGAAAGTCCCCAGGCTCC
CCAGCAGGCAGAAGTATGCAAAGCATGCATCTCAATTAGTCAGCAACCAGGTGTGGAAAGTCCCCAGGCT
CCCCAGCAGGCAGAAGTATGCAAAGCATGCATCTCAATTAGTCAGCAACCATAGTCCCGCCCCTAACTCC
GCCCATCCCGCCCCTAACTCCGCCCAGTTCCGCCCATTCTCCGCCCCATGGCTGACTAATTTTTTTTATT
TATGCAGAGGCCGAGGCCGCCTCTGCCTCTGAGCTATTCCAGAAGTAGTGAGGAGGCTTTTTTGGAGGCC
TAGGCTTTTGCAAAAAGCTCCCGGGAGCTTGTATATCCATTTTCGGATCTGATCAGCACGTGTTGACAAT
TAATCATCGGCATAGTATATCGGCATAGTATAATACGACAAGGTGAGGAACTAAACCATGGCCAAGCCTT
TGTCTCAAGAAGAATCCACCCTCATTGAAAGAGCAACGGCTACAATCAACAGCATCCCCATCTCTGAAGA
CTACAGCGTCGCCAGCGCAGCTCTCTCTAGCGACGGCCGCATCTTCACTGGTGTCAATGTATATCATTTT
ACTGGGGGACCTTGTGCAGAACTCGTGGTGCTGGGCACTGCTGCTGCTGCGGCAGCTGGCAACCTGACTT
GTATCGTCGCGATCGGAAATGAGAACAGGGGCATCTTGAGCCCCTGCGGACGGTGCCGACAGGTGCTTCT
CGATCTGCATCCTGGGATCAAAGCCATAGTGAAGGACAGTGATGGACAGCCGACGGCAGTTGGGATTCGT
GAATTGCTGCCCTCTGGTTATGTGTGGGAGGGCTAAGCACAATTCGAGCTCGGTACCTTTAAGACCAATG
ACTTACAAGGCAGCTGTAGATCTTAGCCACTTTTTAAAAGAAAAGGGGGGACTGGAAGGGCTAATTCACT
CCCAACGAAGACAAGATCTGCTTTTTGCTTGTACTGGGTCTCTCTGGTTAGACCAGATCTGAGCCTGGGA
GCTCTCTGGCTAACTAGGGAACCCACTGCTTAAGCCTCAATAAAGCTTGCCTTGAGTGCTTCAAGTAGTG
TGTGCCCGTCTGTTGTGTGACTCTGGTAACTAGAGATCCCTCAGACCCTTTTAGTCAGTGTGGAAAATCT
CTAGCAGTAGTAGTTCATGTCATCTTATTATTCAGTATTTATAACTTGCAAAGAAATGAATATCAGAGAG
TGAGAGGAACTTGTTTATTGCAGCTTATAATGGTTACAAATAAAGCAATAGCATCACAAATTTCACAAAT
AAAGCATTTTTTTCACTGCATTCTAGTTGTGGTTTGTCCAAACTCATCAATGTATCTTATCATGTCTGGC
TCTAGCTATCCCGCCCCTAACTCCGCCCATCCCGCCCCTAACTCCGCCCAGTTCCGCCCATTCTCCGCCC
CATGGCTGACTAATTTTTTTTATTTATGCAGAGGCCGAGGCCGCCTCGGCCTCTGAGCTATTCCAGAAGT
AGTGAGGAGGCTTTTTTGGAGGCCTAGGGACGTACCCAATTCGCCCTATAGTGAGTCGTATTACGCGCGC
TCACTGGCCGTCGTTTTACAACGTCGTGACTGGGAAAACCCTGGCGTTACCCAACTTAATCGCCTTGCAG
CACATCCCCCTTTCGCCAGCTGGCGTAATAGCGAAGAGGCCCGCACCGATCGCCCTTCCCAACAGTTGCG
CAGCCTGAATGGCGAATGGG
[124 nt withheld, positions 6041-6164]
C
[91 nt withheld, positions 6166-6256]
A
[49 nt withheld, positions 6258-6306]
CCTTTGACGTTGGAGTCCACGTTCTTT
[37 nt withheld, positions 6334-6370]
ACCCTATCTCGGTCTATTCTTTTGATTTATAAGGGATTTTGCCGATTTCGGCCTATTGGTTAAAAAATGA
GCTGATTTAACAAAAATTTAACGCGAATTTTAACAAAATATTAACGCTTACAATTTAGGTGGCACTTTTC
GGGGAAATGTGCGCGGAACCCCTATTTGTTTATTTTTCTAAATACATTCAAATATGTATCCGCTCATGAG
ACAATAACCCTGATAAATGCTTCAATAATATTGAAAAAGGAAGAGTATGAGTATTCAACATTTCCGTGTC
GCCCTTATTCCCTTTTTTGCGGCATTTTGCCTTCCTGTTTTTGCTCACCCAGAAACGCTGGTGAAAGTAA
AAGATGCTGAAGATCAGTTGGGTGCACGAGTGGGTTACATCGAACTGGATCTCAACAGCGGTAAGATCCT
TGAGAGTTTTCGCCCCGAAGAACGTTTTCCAATGATGAGCACTTTTAAAGTTCTGCTATGTGGCGCGGTA
TTATCCCGTATTGACGCCGGGCAAGAGCAACTCGGTCGCCGCATACACTATTCTCAGAATGACTTGGTTG
AGTACTCACCAGTCACAGAAAAGCATCTTACGGATGGCATGACAGTAAGAGAATTATGCAGTGCTGCCAT
AACCATGAGTGATAACACTGCGGCCAACTTACTTCTGACAACGATCGGAGGACCGAAGGAGCTAACCGCT
TTTTTGCACAACATGGGGGATCATGTAACTCGCCTTGATCGTTGGGAACCGGAGCTGAATGAAGCCATAC
CAAACGACGAGCGTGACACCACGATGCCTGTAGCAATGGCAACAACGTTGCGCAAACTATTAACTGGCGA
ACTACTTACTCTAGCTTCCCGGCAACAATTAATAGACTGGATGGAGGCGGATAAAGTTGCAGGACCACTT
CTGCGCTCGGCCCTTCCGGCTGGCTGGTTTATTGCTGATAAATCTGGAGCCGGTGAGCGTGGGTCTCGCG
GTATCATTGCAGCACTGGGGCCAGATGGTAAGCCCTCCCGTATCGTAGTTATCTACACGACGGGGAGTCA
GGCAACTATGGATGAACGAAATAGACAGATCGCTGAGATAGGTGCCTCACTGATTAAGCATTGGTAACTG
TCAGACCAAGTTTACTCATATATACTTTAGATTGATTTAAAACTTCATTTTTAATTTAAAAGGATCTAGG
TGAAGATCCTTTTTGATAATCTCATGACCAAAATCCCTTAACGTGAGTTTTCGTTCCACTGAGCGTCAGA
CCCCGTAGAAAAGATCAAAGGATCTTCTTGAGATCCTTTTTTTCTGCGCGTAATCTGCTGCTTGCAAACA
AAAAAACCACCGCTACCAGCGGTGGTTTGTTTGCCGGATCAAGAGCTACCAACTCTTTTTCCGAAGGTAA
CTGGCTTCAGCAGAGCGCAGATACCAAATACTGTTCTTCTAGTGTAGCCGTAGTTAGGCCACCACTTCAA
GAACTCTGTAGCACCGCCTACATACCTCGCTCTGCTAATCCTGTTACCAGTGGCTGCTGCCAGTGGCGAT
AAGTCGTGTCTTACCGGGTTGGACTCAAGACGATAGTTACCGGATAAGGCGCAGCGGTCGGGCTGAACGG
GGGGTTCGTGCACACAGCCCAGCTTGGAGCGAACGACCTACACCGAACTGAGATACCTACAGCGTGAGCT
ATGAGAAAGCGCCACGCTTCCCGAAGGGAGAAAGGCGGACAGGTATCCGGTAAGCGGCAGGGTCGGAACA
GGAGAGCGCACGAGGGAGCTTCCAGGGGGAAACGCCTGGTATCTTTATAGTCCTGTCGGGTTTCGCCACC
TCTGACTTGAGCGTCGATTTTTGTGATGCTCGTCAGGGGGGCGGAGCCTATGGAAAAACGCCAGCAACGC
GGCCTTTTTACGGTTCCTGGCCTTTTGCTGGCCTTTTGCTCACATGTTCTTTCCTGCGTTATCCCCTGAT
TCTGTGGATAACCGTATTACCGCCTTTGAGTGAGCTGATACCGCTCGCCGCAGCCGAACGACCGAGCGCA
GCGAGTCAGTGAGCGAGGAAGCGGAAGAGCGCCCAATACGCAAACCGCCTCTCCCCGCGCGTTGGCCGAT
TCATTAATGCAGCTGGCACGACAGGTTTCCCGACTGGAAAGCGGGCAGTGAGCGCAACGCAATTAATGTG
AGTTAGCTCACTCATTAGGCACCCCAGGCTTTACACTTTATGCTTCCGGCTCGTATGTTGTGTGGAATTG
TGAGCGGATAACAATTTCACACAGGAAACAGCTATGACCATGATTACGCCAAGCGCGCAATTAACCCTCA
CTAAAGGGAACAAAAGCTGGAGCTGCAAGCTTAATGTAGTCTTATGCAATACTCTTGTAGTCTTGCAACA
TGGTAACGATGAGTTAGCAACATGCCTTACAAGGAGAGAAAAAGCACCGTGCATGCCGATTGGTGGAAGT
AAGGTGGTACGATCGTGCCTTATTAGGAAGGCAACAGACGGGTCTGACATGGATTGGACGAACCACTGAA
TTGCCGCATTGCAGAGATATTGTATTTAAGTGCCTAGCTCGATACATAAAC
